Addgene plasmid #18375: T4 Lysozyme N68C A93C WT*
Depositing lab: Brian Matthews. Depositing organization: University of Oregon.
Backbone
  Vector backbone: pHS1403
  Backbone size w/o insert (bp): 5000
  Vector type: Bacterial Expression
Growth in bacteria
  Bacterial resistance: Ampicillin, 100 μg/mL
  Growth temperature: 37°C
  Growth strain: DH5alpha
  Copy number: High Copy
Gene/Insert
  Gene/Insert name: T4 Lysozyme (alt name: DH66)
  Species: Bacteriophage T4
  Insert size (bp): 600
  Mutation: N68C A93C WT*
  GenBank ID: NP_049736
  Entrez Gene: e (a.k.a. T4p123)
  Cloning method: Restriction Enzyme; 5′ cloning site BamHI (not destroyed); 3′ cloning site HindIII (not destroyed)
  Sequencing primers: 5′ na; 3′ GGCGTATCACGAGGCCC
Terms and licenses: Academic/Nonprofit Terms; Industry Terms: Not Available to Industry
Depositor comments: The BamHI site is 27 bp from the ATG and the HindIII site is 115 bp from the stop.
How to cite: T4 Lysozyme N68C A93C WT* was a gift from Brian Matthews (Addgene plasmid # 18375 ; http://n2t.net/addgene:18375 ; RRID:Addgene_18375)
