[The description below was written by a language model from this plasmid's Addgene catalogue record.]
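Description:
T4 Lysozyme N68C A93C WT* is a bacterial expression plasmid built on the pHS1403 backbone (about 5 kb without insert) that carries a mutant form of the bacteriophage T4 lysozyme gene (gene e). It is maintained as a high-copy plasmid in E. coli under ampicillin selection. The record does not state the origin of replication or the promoter that drives expression, and no feature table is available to confirm these or other backbone elements.

The insert is roughly 600 bp and was cloned as a BamHI–HindIII fragment, with both sites retained. According to the depositor's notes, the BamHI site lies 27 bp from the start codon and the HindIII site 115 bp from the stop codon, so the fragment includes short flanking regions on either side of the coding sequence. The encoded protein carries two substitutions, N68C and A93C, introduced into the "WT*" background. In the T4 lysozyme literature, WT* generally denotes the cysteine-free pseudo-wild-type protein, which would make the two engineered cysteines the only ones present, although the record does not itself define the term. The insert also has the alternative name DH66. No fusion tags or reporters are listed.

The record does not state a specific purpose. A construct of this kind would typically be used to produce the double-cysteine variant in bacteria for structural or biophysical work, where paired engineered cysteines can serve for disulfide formation or site-specific labelling within a well-characterised model protein.
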