>Addgene plasmid #18375 | T4 Lysozyme N68C A93C WT* | addgene partial sequence | sequence record 24161 | 3primeUP
ANGAAAGCCCGCTCATTAGGCGGGCTCAGATCTGCTCATGTTTGACAGCTTATCATCGATAAGCTTCGGC
AATAAATTCTTGATATGTTTTCATATGTTTCCTTTAAATATTTTAATTAGTAATTGTCTATTCAAGTAAT
TGTGAATATACTATCACAATTCCAAGAGAAAGTAAACAGCTTTATAGATTTTTATACGCGTCCCAAGTGC
CAGTTCTAAACGTTGTAATGACTCGTTTTGCGCGATTAGGTGTTTGATTATACCATCTACTTTTAGCTAA
GTTAACTGCTGCTTCATCCCAGCGTTTTTGTTGAAGCATACGTAAAGAGTTAGTAAATCCTGCCACACCG
GTTTCTCCCATTTGGAAAACCATATTAATCAATGCAGCGCGACGAACACAATCAAGAGAATCATAAACCG
GTTTTAATTTAGCATTTCTCAGAATTCCGCGAACAGCAGCATCAACATCCTGACAAAAGAGTTTTTCAGC
CTCATCTTTTGTAATTACACCATTAGTATTACGCCCAATAGCTTTATCTAATTCAGATTTAGCAGCATTA
AGTGATGGACTTTTTGTAAGCAAATGACCGATGCCAATAGTGTAATAGCCTTCTGTGTCTTTATAGATTT
TAAGTCTAAGACCTTCATCTATACGTAACATTTCAAATATATTCATAATACCTCCTAAGCATCGATGGAT
CCTGTTTCCTGTGTGAAATTGTTATCCGCTCACAATTCCACACATTATACGAGCCGATGATTAATTGTCA
ACAGGGGGATGGGGAGTAAGCTGATCCTGTTTCCTGTGTGAAATTGTTATCCGCTCACAATTCCACACAT
TATACGAGCCGATGATTAATTGTCAACAGGGGGGATGGGGGAGTAAGCTCATCGATGGATCGATCCGGNT
TNCCTGGGGNGAAAATGGTTATCCGCTCCCCAATTCCCCCACNATTATACGAGCCGGGAAGCCATAAAGG
GGNNAAGCCNGGGGGGNGCCTAANGNGNGAGCNNACNTTACNTTAATTGGGGTTGCGGCCNCCNGGCCCN
CTTTCCANTCGGGAAANCCGGNCGGGNCCNGGNNCCCNTNNNANGGGGGCNAAAC
